Addgene plasmid #161438: pDONR221-TMEM165_STOP
Purpose: Gateway entry clone with codon-optimized ORF sequence for subcloning into custom expression vectors. Contains a STOP codon at the end of the codon-optimized ORF sequence.
Depositing lab: RESOLUTE Consortium & Giulio Superti-Furga. Depositing organization: CeMM Research Center for Molecular Medicine. Publication: The RESOLUTE consortium: unlocking SLC transporters for drug discovery. Superti-Furga G, Lackner D, Wiedmer T, Ingles-Prieto A, Barbosa B, Girardi E, Goldmann U, Gurtl B, Klavins K, Klimek C, Lindinger S, Lineiro-Retes E, Muller AC, Onstein S, Redinger G, Reil D, Sedlyarov V, Wolf G, Crawford M, Everley R, ... Steppan CM. Nat Rev Drug Discov. 2020 Jul;19(7):429-430. doi: 10.1038/d41573-020-00056-6. PubMed 32265506.
Backbone
  Vector backbone: pDONR221
  Backbone manufacturer: ThermoFisher Scientific
  Backbone size w/o insert (bp): 2550
  Vector type: Mammalian Expression
Growth in bacteria
  Bacterial resistance: Kanamycin, 50 μg/mL
  Growth temperature: 37°C
  Growth strain: NEB Stable
  Copy number: High Copy
Gene/Insert
  Gene/Insert name: TMEM165 (alt name: TMPT27, TPARL, GDT1)
  Species: H. sapiens (human)
  Insert size (bp): 975
  Entrez Gene: TMEM165 (a.k.a. TPARL, TMPT27)
  Cloning method: Gateway Cloning
  Sequencing primers: 5′ M13-fwd; 3′ M13-rev
Terms and licenses: Academic/Nonprofit Terms; Industry Terms
Depositor comments: This plasmid contains a STOP codon at the end of the codon-optimized ORF. For the version of this plasmid that does not contain a STOP codon, please see Addgene plasmid 132272 For more information on the full Resolute plasmid collection, please see www.addgene.org/depositor-collections/re-solute/. Please provide your feedback on this plasmid to the RESOLUTE consortium by filling out their RESOLUTE repository feedback form: https://forms.office.com/Pages/ResponsePage.aspx?id=0e05yklzmkS7rjFGQL4N7z4feCLQvEJAmVcOCM_u885UN1JJRko0Ukg4TVQwNTZLOUxPQVJWT1NHUCQlQCN0PWcu
How to cite: pDONR221-TMEM165_STOP was a gift from RESOLUTE Consortium & Giulio Superti-Furga (Addgene plasmid # 161438 ; http://n2t.net/addgene:161438 ; RRID:Addgene_161438)
