[The description below was written by a language model from this plasmid's Addgene catalogue record and pLannotate feature annotations shown in this document.]
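Description:
pDONR221-TMEM165_STOP is a Gateway entry clone built on the pDONR221 backbone and carrying a codon-optimized open reading frame for human TMEM165 (also known as TPARL, TMPT27 or GDT1). It is part of a consortium collection of clones focused on solute carrier and related transporters. The plasmid is about 3.5 kb. It is maintained in E. coli through a high-copy ColE1/pUC-type origin and selected with kanamycin via an aminoglycoside phosphotransferase gene. The repository lists the vector type as mammalian expression, but the annotated features show no eukaryotic promoter or polyadenylation signal. The construct therefore serves as a donor of the ORF rather than as an expression vector in its own right.

The roughly 975 bp insert lies between attL1 and attL2, the recombination sites produced when a PCR product or synthetic fragment is captured in a donor vector. These sites allow directional, in-frame transfer of the ORF into any attR-containing destination vector through an LR Clonase reaction. TMEM165 is annotated as a probable calcium/proton transporter involved in calcium and lysosomal pH homeostasis, with a possible indirect role in protein glycosylation. This version keeps a stop codon at the end of the ORF, so it suits untagged or N-terminally tagged expression but not C-terminal fusions. The depositor notes that a companion clone without the stop codon is available for that purpose.

Other backbone elements are rrnB T1 and T2 terminators upstream of the cassette, which insulate it from read-through transcription, and a T7 promoter beyond attL2 that faces back toward the insert. Small lacI and lacZα fragments are also annotated, most likely backbone remnants, and M13 forward and reverse primer sites are listed for sequencing the insert.
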