Features (pLannotate 1.2.2; 10 found; start..end, strand, type, name):
      1..100     +  protein_bind   attL1: mutant version of attL; recombination site for the Gateway® LR reaction LR Clonase™
    106..1077    +  CDS            TMEM165: TM165_HUMAN - Also known as TPARL. Experimental evidence at protein level: Swiss-Prot protein existence level 1. May function as a calcium/proton transporter involved in calcium and in lysosomal pH homeostasis. Therefore, it may play an indirect role in protein glycosylation. From Homo sapiens (Human).
   1082..1181    -  protein_bind   attL2: mutant version of attL; recombination site for the Gateway® LR reaction LR Clonase™
   1199..1217    -  promoter       T7 promoter: promoter for bacteriophage T7 RNA polymerase
   1351..2160    +  CDS            KanR: aminoglycoside phosphotransferase; aph(3')-Ia; confers resistance to kanamycin in bacteria or G418 (Geneticin®) in eukaryotes
   2307..2895    +  rep_origin     ori: high-copy-number ColE1/pMB1/pBR322/pUC origin of replication
   3078..3170    +  CDS            lacI (fragment): lac repressor; lacI; The lac repressor binds to the lac operator to inhibit transcription in E. coli. This inhibition can be relieved by adding lactose or isopropyl-β-D-thiogalactopyranoside (IPTG).
   3225..3252    -  terminator     rrnB T2 terminator: transcription terminator T2 from the E. coli rrnB gene
   3384..3427    +  terminator     rrnB T1 terminator: Escherichia coli rrnB; transcription terminator T1 from the E. coli rrnB gene
   3474..3510    -  CDS            lacZα (fragment): LacZα fragment of β-galactosidase; lacZ fragment
>Addgene plasmid #161438 | pDONR221-TMEM165_STOP | addgene full sequence | sequence record 354276 | Addgene NGS Result
CAAATAATGATTTTATTTTGACTGATAGTGACCTGTTCGTTGCAACAAATTGATGAGCAATGCTTTTTTA
TAATGCCAACTTTGTACAAAAAAGCAGGCTCCACCATGGCAGCAGCAGCACCTGGAAACGGAAGGGCATC
TGCCCCAAGACTGCTGCTGCTGTTCCTGGTGCCACTGCTGTGGGCACCAGCAGCCGTGCGGGCAGGACCA
GACGAGGATCTGAGCCACAGAAATAAGGAGCCACCTGCACCAGCACAGCAGCTGCAGCCACAGCCCGTGG
CCGTGCAGGGCCCTGAGCCAGCCCGGGTGGAGAAGATCTTTACCCCCGCCGCCCCTGTGCACACAAACAA
GGAGGACCCAGCCACCCAGACAAATCTGGGCTTCATCCACGCCTTTGTGGCCGCCATCTCTGTGATCATC
GTGAGCGAGCTGGGCGATAAGACCTTCTTTATCGCCGCCATCATGGCCATGCGGTACAACAGACTGACCG
TGCTGGCAGGAGCAATGCTGGCCCTGGGCCTGATGACATGCCTGTCTGTGCTGTTCGGCTACGCCACCAC
AGTGATCCCTCGGGTGTATACCTACTATGTGAGCACAGTGCTGTTCGCCATCTTTGGCATCAGGATGCTG
CGCGAGGGCCTGAAGATGTCCCCAGACGAGGGACAGGAGGAGCTGGAGGAGGTGCAGGCCGAGCTGAAGA
AGAAGGACGAGGAGTTCCAGAGAACCAAGCTGCTGAATGGACCAGGCGATGTGGAGACCGGCACATCCAT
CACAGTGCCCCAGAAGAAGTGGCTGCACTTCATCTCTCCTATCTTTGTGCAGGCCCTGACCCTGACATTT
CTGGCAGAGTGGGGCGACAGGTCCCAGCTGACCACAATCGTGCTGGCAGCAAGGGAGGATCCTTATGGAG
TGGCAGTGGGAGGAACCGTGGGACACTGCCTGTGCACAGGACTGGCCGTGATCGGAGGAAGGATGATCGC
CCAGAAGATCAGCGTGCGCACCGTGACAATCATCGGCGGCATCGTGTTTCTGGCCTTCGCCTTTTCCGCC
CTGTTCATCAGCCCTGATTCCGGCTTTTGAGACCCAGCTTTCTTGTACAAAGTTGGCATTATAAGAAAGC
ATTGCTTATCAATTTGTTGCAACGAACAGGTCACTATCAGTCAAAATAAAATCATTATTTGCCATCCAGC
TGATATCCCCTATAGTGAGTCGTATTACATGGTCATAGCTGTTTCCTGGCAGCTCTGGCCCGTGTCTCAA
AATCTCTGATGTTACATTGCACAAGATAAAAATATATCATCATGAACAATAAAACTGTCTGCTTACATAA
ACAGTAATACAAGGGGTGTTATGAGCCATATTCAACGGGAAACGTCGAGGCCGCGATTAAATTCCAACAT
GGATGCTGATTTATATGGGTATAAATGGGCTCGCGATAATGTCGGGCAATCAGGTGCGACAATCTATCGC
TTGTATGGGAAGCCCGATGCGCCAGAGTTGTTTCTGAAACATGGCAAAGGTAGCGTTGCCAATGATGTTA
CAGATGAGATGGTCAGACTAAACTGGCTGACGGAATTTATGCCTCTTCCGACCATCAAGCATTTTATCCG
TACTCCTGATGATGCATGGTTACTCACCACTGCGATCCCCGGAAAAACAGCATTCCAGGTATTAGAAGAA
TATCCTGATTCAGGTGAAAATATTGTTGATGCGCTGGCAGTGTTCCTGCGCCGGTTGCATTCGATTCCTG
TTTGTAATTGTCCTTTTAACAGCGATCGCGTATTTCGTCTCGCTCAGGCGCAATCACGAATGAATAACGG
TTTGGTTGATGCGAGTGATTTTGATGACGAGCGTAATGGCTGGCCTGTTGAACAAGTCTGGAAAGAAATG
CATAAACTTTTGCCATTCTCACCGGATTCAGTCGTCACTCATGGTGATTTCTCACTTGATAACCTTATTT
TTGACGAGGGGAAATTAATAGGTTGTATTGATGTTGGACGAGTCGGAATCGCAGACCGATACCAGGATCT
TGCCATCCTATGGAACTGCCTCGGTGAGTTTTCTCCTTCATTACAGAAACGGCTTTTTCAAAAATATGGT
ATTGATAATCCTGATATGAATAAATTGCAGTTTCATTTGATGCTCGATGAGTTTTTCTAATCAGAATTGG
TTAATTGGTTGTAACACTGGCAGAGCATTACGCTGACTTGACGGGACGGCGCAAGCTCATGACCAAAATC
CCTTAACGTGAGTTACGCGTCGTTCCACTGAGCGTCAGACCCCGTAGAAAAGATCAAAGGATCTTCTTGA
GATCCTTTTTTTCTGCGCGTAATCTGCTGCTTGCAAACAAAAAAACCACCGCTACCAGCGGTGGTTTGTT
TGCCGGATCAAGAGCTACCAACTCTTTTTCCGAAGGTAACTGGCTTCAGCAGAGCGCAGATACCAAATAC
TGTTCTTCTAGTGTAGCCGTAGTTAGGCCACCACTTCAAGAACTCTGTAGCACCGCCTACATACCTCGCT
CTGCTAATCCTGTTACCAGTGGCTGCTGCCAGTGGCGATAAGTCGTGTCTTACCGGGTTGGACTCAAGAC
GATAGTTACCGGATAAGGCGCAGCGGTCGGGCTGAACGGGGGGTTCGTGCACACAGCCCAGCTTGGAGCG
AACGACCTACACCGAACTGAGATACCTACAGCGTGAGCTATGAGAAAGCGCCACGCTTCCCGAAGGGAGA
AAGGCGGACAGGTATCCGGTAAGCGGCAGGGTCGGAACAGGAGAGCGCACGAGGGAGCTTCCAGGGGGAA
ACGCCTGGTATCTTTATAGTCCTGTCGGGTTTCGCCACCTCTGACTTGAGCGTCGATTTTTGTGATGCTC
GTCAGGGGGGCGGAGCCTATGGAAAAACGCCAGCAACGCGGCCTTTTTACGGTTCCTGGCCTTTTGCTGG
CCTTTTGCTCACATGTTCTTTCCTGCGTTATCCCCTGATTCTGTGGATAACCGTATTACCGCCTTTGAGT
GAGCTGATACCGCTCGCCGCAGCCGAACGACCGAGCGCAGCGAGTCAGTGAGCGAGGAAGCGGAAGAGCG
CCCAATACGCAAACCGCCTCTCCCCGCGCGTTGGCCGATTCATTAATGCAGCTGGCACGACAGGTTTCCC
GACTGGAAAGCGGGCAGTGAGCGCAACGCAATTAATACGCGTACCGCTAGCCAGGAAGAGTTTGTAGAAA
CGCAAAAAGGCCATCCGTCAGGATGGCCTTCTGCTTAGTTTGATGCCTGGCAGTTTATGGCGGGCGTCCT
GCCCGCCACCCTCCGGGCCGTTGCTTCACAACGTTCAAATCCGCTCCCGGCGGATTTGTCCTACTCAGGA
GAGCGTTCACCGACAAACAACAGATAAAACGAAAGGCCCAGTCTTCCGACTGAGCCTTTCGTTTTATTTG
ATGCCTGGCAGTTCCCTACTCTCGCGTTAACGCTAGCATGGATGTTTTCCCAGTCACGACGTTGTAAAAC
GACGGCCAGTCTTAAGCTCGGGCCC
