>Addgene plasmid #161438 | pDONR221-TMEM165_STOP | depositor partial sequence | sequence record 312811 | Codon-optimized ORF of TMEM165
ATGGCAGCAGCAGCACCTGGAAACGGAAGGGCATCTGCCCCAAGACTGCTGCTGCTGTTCCTGGTGCCAC
TGCTGTGGGCACCAGCAGCCGTGCGGGCAGGACCAGACGAGGATCTGAGCCACAGAAATAAGGAGCCACC
TGCACCAGCACAGCAGCTGCAGCCACAGCCCGTGGCCGTGCAGGGCCCTGAGCCAGCCCGGGTGGAGAAG
ATCTTTACCCCCGCCGCCCCTGTGCACACAAACAAGGAGGACCCAGCCACCCAGACAAATCTGGGCTTCA
TCCACGCCTTTGTGGCCGCCATCTCTGTGATCATCGTGAGCGAGCTGGGCGATAAGACCTTCTTTATCGC
CGCCATCATGGCCATGCGGTACAACAGACTGACCGTGCTGGCAGGAGCAATGCTGGCCCTGGGCCTGATG
ACATGCCTGTCTGTGCTGTTCGGCTACGCCACCACAGTGATCCCTCGGGTGTATACCTACTATGTGAGCA
CAGTGCTGTTCGCCATCTTTGGCATCAGGATGCTGCGCGAGGGCCTGAAGATGTCCCCAGACGAGGGACA
GGAGGAGCTGGAGGAGGTGCAGGCCGAGCTGAAGAAGAAGGACGAGGAGTTCCAGAGAACCAAGCTGCTG
AATGGACCAGGCGATGTGGAGACCGGCACATCCATCACAGTGCCCCAGAAGAAGTGGCTGCACTTCATCT
CTCCTATCTTTGTGCAGGCCCTGACCCTGACATTTCTGGCAGAGTGGGGCGACAGGTCCCAGCTGACCAC
AATCGTGCTGGCAGCAAGGGAGGATCCTTATGGAGTGGCAGTGGGAGGAACCGTGGGACACTGCCTGTGC
ACAGGACTGGCCGTGATCGGAGGAAGGATGATCGCCCAGAAGATCAGCGTGCGCACCGTGACAATCATCG
GCGGCATCGTGTTTCTGGCCTTCGCCTTTTCCGCCCTGTTCATCAGCCCTGATTCCGGCTTTTGA
